Addgene plasmid #91569: pSAM_AraC
Purpose: Mariner transposon mutagenesis & sequencing vector - Transposon contains KanR and Illumina sequencing adapters. Arabinose promoter expresses transposase. Ampicillin resistance on backbone.
Depositing lab: Harry Mobley. Depositing organization: University of Michigan. Publication: Genome-wide transposon mutagenesis of Proteus mirabilis: Essential genes, fitness factors for catheter-associated urinary tract infection, and the impact of polymicrobial infection on fitness requirements. Armbruster CE, Forsyth-DeOrnellas V, Johnson AO, Smith SN, Zhao L, Wu W, Mobley HLT. PLoS Pathog. 2017 Jun 14;13(6):e1006434. doi: 10.1371/journal.ppat.1006434. PPATHOGENS-D-17-00798 PubMed 28614382.
Backbone
  Vector backbone: pSAM_Ec
  Backbone manufacturer: N/A
  Backbone size w/o insert (bp): 4559
  Total vector size (bp): 5906
  Modifications to backbone: Put arabinose inducible promoter before transposase
  Vector type: Bacterial Expression
Growth in bacteria
  Bacterial resistance: Ampicillin and Kanamycin, 100 & 50 μg/mL
  Growth temperature: 37°C
  Growth strain: S17-1λpir
  Growth instructions: Add 10 mM glucose to repress transposase. S17-1λpir may be EndA+ so extra purification steps may be necessary during miniprep.
  Copy number: Low Copy
Gene/Insert
  Gene/Insert name: AraC/PBAD
  Species: E. coli
  Insert size (bp): 1200
  Cloning method: Restriction Enzyme; 5′ cloning site NdeI (unknown if destroyed); 3′ cloning site NcoI (unknown if destroyed)
  Sequencing primers: 5′ TTATGACAACTTGACGGCTA; 3′ ATGCCATAGCATTTTTATCC
Terms and licenses: Academic/Nonprofit Terms; Industry Terms: Not Available to Industry
Depositor comments: Mariner himar1C9 transposase driven by an arabinose promoter on an R6K gamma suicide plasmid. The transposon allows identification of fitness factors by Illumina sequencing. This transposon will randomly insert a kanamycin resistance cassette into genomic TA sites. Ampicillin resistance is contained on the plasmid backbone. For further background, see: Goodman, Andrew L., Meng Wu, and Jeffrey I. Gordon. “Identifying Microbial Fitness Determinants by Insertion Sequencing (INSeq) Using Genome-Wide Transposon Mutant Libraries.” Nature Protocols 6.12 (2011): 1969–1980. PMC. Web. 11 Apr. 2017. Wiles, Travis J. et al. “Combining Quantitative Genetic Footprinting and Trait Enrichment Analysis to Identify Fitness Determinants of a Bacterial Pathogen.” Ed. Danielle A. Garsin. PLoS Genetics 9.8 (2013): e1003716. PMC. Web. 11 Apr. 2017.
How to cite: pSAM_AraC was a gift from Harry Mobley (Addgene plasmid # 91569 ; http://n2t.net/addgene:91569 ; RRID:Addgene_91569)
