[The description below was written by a language model from this plasmid's Addgene catalogue record and pLannotate feature annotations shown in this document.]
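Description:
pSAM_AraC is a conjugative suicide vector for mariner transposon mutagenesis and insertion sequencing in Gram-negative bacteria, derived from pSAM_Ec by placing an arabinose-inducible control region in front of the transposase. The roughly 5.9 kb plasmid replicates from the R6K γ origin, which depends on the pi initiator protein and is therefore maintained, at low copy, only in pir-expressing hosts such as S17-1 λpir. An incP oriT (with an adjacent traJ fragment) allows that donor strain to mobilise the plasmid into recipients, where it cannot replicate. The backbone carries a β-lactamase gene for ampicillin selection, and the transposon itself supplies kanamycin resistance, so both markers can be used during propagation.

The insert is the E. coli araC regulator and the divergently oriented araBAD promoter, which according to the depositor drives the hyperactive himar1C9 mariner transposase. The automated feature table does not label the transposase, but an unannotated stretch downstream of the promoter is consistent with its position; a short hit to a His-tag-containing composite tag lies near the end of that region. Arabinose induces and glucose represses transposase expression, limiting unwanted transposition in the donor. The transposon contains an nptII (neo) kanamycin cassette preceded by a Tn5-derived fragment and followed by the rrnB T1 and T2 terminators, and the record states that it carries Illumina sequencing adapters; the inverted repeats are not annotated. It inserts randomly at genomic TA dinucleotides. A residual lac promoter/operator segment is also present. The vector was used to build genome-wide mutant libraries in Proteus mirabilis to define essential genes and fitness factors for catheter-associated urinary tract infection.
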