Features (pLannotate 1.2.2; 15 found; start..end, strand, type, name):
     18..878     -  CDS            AmpR: β-lactamase; bla; confers resistance to ampicillin, carbenicillin, and related antibiotics
    879..983     -  promoter       AmpR promoter: bla
   1160..1444    +  CDS            tnpA (fragment): TN5P_ECOLX - Also known as tnp. Experimental evidence at protein level: Swiss-Prot protein existence level 1. Mediates transposition of transposon Tn5 by a 'cut and paste' mechanism. First, the monomeric transposase binds the 19 bp inverted DNA repeats flanking the transposon. Then, dimerization of the DNA- bound transposase creates a synaptic DNA complex. After nicking of the first DNA strand, excision of the transposon proceeds through a series of intermediates. The transposase then mediates the insertion of the transposon at a new site by strand transfer. The activity of the wild- type tran
   1476..2267    +  CDS            neo: KKA2_KLEPN - Also known as kan, nptII. Experimental evidence at protein level: Swiss-Prot protein existence level 1. Resistance to kanamycin, neomycin, paromomycin, ribostamycin, butirosin and gentamicin B. From Klebsiella pneumoniae.
   2329..2415    +  terminator     rrnB T1 terminator: Escherichia coli rrnB; transcription terminator T1 from the E. coli rrnB gene
   2507..2534    +  terminator     rrnB T2 terminator: transcription terminator T2 from the E. coli rrnB gene
   2632..2653    +  protein_bind   CAP binding site: CAP binding activates transcription in the presence of cAMP. E. coli catabolite activator protein
   2668..2698    +  promoter       lac promoter: promoter for the E. coli lac operon
   2702..2718    +  protein_bind   lac operator (fragment): The lac repressor binds to the lac operator to inhibit transcription in E. coli. This inhibition can be relieved by adding lactose or isopropyl-β-D-thiogalactopyranoside (IPTG). lac repressor encoded by lacI
   2725..3603    -  CDS            araC: L-arabinose regulatory protein; araC
   3630..3914    +  promoter       araBAD promoter: araBAD; promoter of the L-arabinose operon of E. coli; the araC regulatory gene is transcribed in the opposite direction (Guzman et al., 1995)
   5108..5125    +  CDS            capTEV™ (fragment): composite tag for in vivo biotinylation, TEV protease cleavage, and 6xHis tagging
   5152..5540    -  rep_origin     R6K γ ori: γ replication origin from E. coli plasmid R6K; requires the R6K initiator protein pi for replication
   5711..5820    +  oriT           oriT: incP origin of transfer
   5853..5898    +  CDS            traJ (fragment): oriT-recognizing protein; traJ
>Addgene plasmid #91569 | pSAM_AraC | addgene full sequence | sequence record 181631 | Addgene NGS Result
CCCTCGAATTGACGCGTTTACCAATGCTTAATCAGTGAGGCACCTATCTCAGCGATCTGTCTATTTCGTT
CATCCATAGTTGCCTGACTCCCCGTCGTGTAGATAACTACGATACGGGAGGGCTTACCATCTGGCCCCAG
TGCTGCAATGATACCGCGAGACCCACGCTCACCGGCTCCAGATTTATCAGCAATAAACCAGCCAGCCGGA
AGGGCCGAGCGCAGAAGTGGTCCTGCAACTTTATCCGCCTCCATCCAGTCTATTAATTGTTGCCGGGAAG
CTAGAGTAAGTAGTTCGCCAGTTAATAGTTTGCGCAACGTTGTTGCCATTGCTACAGGCATCGTGGTGTC
ACGCTCGTCGTTTGGTATGGCTTCATTCAGCTCCGGTTCCCAACGATCAAGGCGAGTTACATGATCCCCC
ATGTTGTGCAAAAAAGCGGTTAGCTCCTTCGGTCCTCCGATCGTTGTCAGAAGTAAGTTGGCCGCAGTGT
TATCACTCATGGTTATGGCAGCACTGCATAATTCTCTTACTGTCATGCCATCCGTAAGATGCTTTTCTGT
GACTGGTGAGTACTCAACCAAGTCATTCTGAGAATAGTGTATGCGGCGACCGAGTTGCTCTTGCCCGGCG
TCAATACGGGATAATACCGCGCCACATAGCAGAACTTTAAAAGTGCTCATCATTGGAAAACGTTCTTCGG
GGCGAAAACTCTCAAGGATCTTACCGCTGTTGAGATCCAGTTCGATGTAACCCACTCGTGCACCCAACTG
ATCTTCAGCATCTTTTACTTTCACCAGCGTTTCTGGGTGAGCAAAAACAGGAAGGCAAAATGCCGCAAAA
AAGGGAATAAGGGCGACACGGAAATGTTGAATACTCATACTCTTCCTTTTTCAATATTATTGAAGCATTT
ATCAGGGTTATTGTCTCATGAGCGGATACATATTTGAATGTATTTAGAAAAATAAACAAATAGGGGTTCC
GCGCACATTTCCCCGAAAAGTGCCACCTGACGTCTAAGAAACCATTATTATCATGACATTAACCTATAAA
AATAGGCGTATCACGAGGCCCTTTCGTCACGCGTCCTCGGTACCTAACAGGTTGGATGATAAGTCCCCGG
TCTTCGTATGCCGTCTTCTGCTTGGCGCGCCCTCGAGCAATTGAGGAAGCGGAACACGTAGAAAGCCAGT
CCGCAGAAACGGTGCTGACCCCGGATGAATGTCAGCTACTGGGCTATCTGGACAAGGGAAAACGCAAGCG
CAAAGAGAAAGCAGGTAGCTTGCAGTGGGCTTACATGGCGATAGCTAGACTGGGCGGTTTTATGGACAGC
AAGCGAACCGGAATTGCCAGCTGGGGCGCCCTCTGGTAAGGTTGGGAAGCCCTGCAAAGTAAACTGGATG
GCTTTCTTGCCGCCAAGGATCTGATGGCGCAGGGGATCAAGATCTGATCAAGAGACAGGATGAGGATCGT
TTCGCATGATTGAACAAGATGGATTGCACGCAGGTTCTCCGGCCGCTTGGGTGGAGAGGCTATTCGGCTA
TGACTGGGCACAACAGACAATCGGCTGCTCTGATGCCGCCGTGTTCCGGCTGTCAGCGCAGGGGCGCCCG
GTTCTTTTTGTCAAGACCGACCTGTCCGGTGCCCTGAATGAACTGCAGGACGAGGCAGCGCGGCTATCGT
GGCTGGCCACGACGGGCGTTCCTTGCGCAGCTGTGCTCGACGTTGTCACTGAAGCGGGAAGGGACTGGCT
GCTATTGGGCGAAGTGCCGGGGCAGGATCTCCTGTCATCTCACCTTGCTCCTGCCGAGAAAGTATCCATC
ATGGCTGATGCAATGCGGCGGCTGCATACGCTTGATCCGGCTACCTGCCCATTCGACCACCAAGCGAAAC
ATCGCATCGAGCGAGCACGTACTCGGATGGAAGCCGGTCTTGTCGATCAGGATGATCTGGACGAAGAGCA
TCAGGGGCTCGCGCCAGCCGAACTGTTCGCCAGGCTCAAGGCGCGCATGCCCGACGGCGAGGATCTCGTC
GTGACCCATGGCGATGCCTGCTTGCCGAATATCATGGTGGAAAATGGCCGCTTTTCTGGATTCATCGACT
GTGGCCGGCTGGGTGTGGCGGACCGCTATCAGGACATAGCGTTGGCTACCCGTGATATTGCTGAAGAGCT
TGGCGGCGAATGGGCTGACCGCTTCCTCGTGCTTTACGGTATCGCCGCTCCCGATTCGCAGCGCATCGCC
TTCTATCGCCTTCTTGACGAGTTCTTCTGAGCGGGACTCTGGGGTTCGAAATGACTCTAGAATGCGAGAG
TAGGGAACTGCCAGGCATCAAATAAAACGAAAGGCTCAGTCGAAAGACTGGGCCTTTCGTTTTATCTGTT
GTTTGTCGGTGAACGCTCTCCTGAGTAGGACAAATCCGCCGGGAGCGGATTTGAACGTTGCGAAGCAACG
GCCCGGAGGGTGGCGGGCAGGACGCCCGCCATAAACTGCCAGGCATCAAATTAAGCAGAAGGCCATCCTG
ACGGATGGCCTTTTTGCGTTTCTACCTGCAGGGCGCGCCAAGCAGAAGACGGCATACGAAGACCGGGGAC
TTATCATCCAACCTGTTAGGATCCAGTGAGCGCAACGCAATTAATGTGAGTTAGCTCACTCATTAGGCAC
CCCAGGCTTTACACTTTATGCTTCCGGCTCGTATGTTGTGTGGAATTGTGAGCGGATACATATGTTATGA
CAACTTGACGGCTACATCATTCACTTTTTCTTCACAACCGGCACGGAACTCGCTCGGGCTGGCCCCGGTG
CATTTTTTAAATACCCGCGAGAAATAGAGTTGATCGTCAAAACCAACATTGCGACCGACGGTGGCGATAG
GCATCCGGGTGGTGCTCAAAAGCAGCTTCGCCTGGCTGATACGTTGGTCCTCGCGCCAGCTTAAGACGCT
AATCCCTAACTGCTGGCGGAAAAGATGTGACAGACGCGACGGCGACAAGCAAACATGCTGTGCGACGCTG
GCGATATCAAAATTGCTGTCTGCCAGGTGATCGCTGATGTACTGACAAGCCTCGCGTACCCGATTATCCA
TCGGTGGATGGAGCGACTCGTTAATCGCTTCCATGCGCCGCAGTAACAATTGCTCAAGCAGATTTATCGC
CAGCAGCTCCGAATAGCGCCCTTCCCCTTGCCCGGCGTTAATGATTTGCCCAAACAGGTCGCTGAAATGC
GGCTGGTGCGCTTCATCCGGGCGAAAGAACCCCGTATTGGCAAATATTGACGGCCAGTTAAGCCATTCAT
GCCAGTAGGCGCGCGGACGAAAGTAAACCCACTGGTGATACCATTCGCGAGCCTCCGGATGACGACCGTA
GTGATGAATCTCTCCTGGCGGGAACAGCAAAATATCACCCGGTCGGCAAACAAATTCTCGTCCCTGATTT
TTCACCACCCCCTGACCGCGAATGGTGAGATTGAGAATATAACCTTTCATTCCCAGCGGTCGGTCGATAA
AAAAATCGAGATAACCGTTGGCCTCAATCGGCGTTAAACCCGCCACCAGATGGGCATTAAACGAGTATCC
CGGCAGCAGGGGATCATTTTGCGCTTCAGCCATACTTTTCATACTCCCGCCATTCAGAGAAGAAACCAAT
TGTCCATATTGCATCAGACATTGCCGTCACTGCGTCTTTTACTGGCTCTTCTCGCTAACCAAACCGGTAA
CCCCGCTTATTAAAAGCATTCTGTAACAAAGCGGGACCAAAGCCATGACAAAAACGCGTAACAAAAGTGT
CTATAATCACGGCAGAAAAGTCCACATTGATTATTTGCACGGCGTCACACTTTGCTATGCCATAGCATTT
TTATCCATAAGATTAGCGGATCCTACCTGACGCTTTTTATCGCAACTCTCTACTGTTTCTCCATACCCGT
TTTTTGGGCTAACAGGAGGAATTAACCATGGAAAAAAAGGAATTTCGTGTTTTGATAAAATACTGTTTTC
TGAAGGGAAAAAATACAGTGGAAGCAAAAACTTGGCTTGATAATGAGTTTCCGGACTCTGCCCCAGGGAA
ATCAACAATAATTGATTGGTATGCAAAATTCAAGCGTGGTGAAATGAGCACGGAGGACGGTGAACGCAGT
GGACGCCCGAAAGAGGTGGTTACCGACGAAAACATCAAAAAAATCCACAAAATGATTTTGAATGACCGTA
AAATGAAGTTGATCGAGATAGCAGAGGCCTTAAAGATATCAAAGGAACGTGTTGGTCATATCATTCATCA
ATATTTGGATATGCGGAAGCTCTGTGCGAAATGGGTGCCGCGCGAGCTCACATTTGACCAAAAACAACGA
CGTGTTGATGATTCTAAGCGGTGTTTGCAGCTGTTAACTCGTAATACACCCGAGTTTTTCCGTCGATATG
TGACAATGGATGAAACATGGCTCCATCACTACACTCCTGAGTCCAATCGACAGTCGGCTGAGTGGACAGC
GACCGGTGAACCGTCTCCGAAGCGTGGAAAGACTCAAAAGTCCGCTGGCAAAGTAATGGCCTCTGTTTTT
TGGGATGCGCATGGAATAATTTTTATCGATTATCTTGAGAAGGGAAAAACCATCAACAGTGACTATTATA
TGGCGTTATTGGAGCGTTTGAAGGTCGAAATCGCGGCAAAACGGCCCCACATGAAGAAGAAAAAAGTGTT
GTTCCACCAAGACAACGCACCGTGCCACAAGTCATTGAGAACGATGGCAAAAATTCATGAATTGGGCTTC
GAATTGCTTCCCCACCCGCCGTATTCTCCAGATCTGGCCCCCAGCGACTTTTTCTTGTTCTCAGACCTCA
AAAGGATGCTCGCAGGGAAAAAATTTGGCTGCAATGAAGAGGTGATCGCCGAAACTGAGGCCTATTTTGA
GGCAAAACCGAAGGAGTACTACCAAAATGGTATCAAAAAATTGGAAGGTCGTTATAATCGTTGTATCGCT
CTTGAAGGGAACTATGTTGAATGAATTCGAAGCTTGGGCCCGAACAAAAACTCATCTCAGAAGAGGATCT
GAATARMGCCGAMGMTYGGCCCCAACAAAAACTCATCTCAGAAGAGGATCTGAATAGCGCCGTCGACCAT
CATCATCATCATCATTGAGTTTCGGTGGAGGGGAATTCCCATGTCAGCCGTTAAGTGTTCCTGTGTCACT
CAAAATTGCTTTGAGAGGCTCTAAGGGCTTCTCAGTGCGTTACATCCCTGGCTTGTTGTCCACAACCGTT
AAACCTTAAAAGCTTTAAAAGCCTTATATATTCTTTTTTTTCTTATAAAACTTAAAACCTTAGAGGCTAT
TTAAGTTGCTGATTTATATTAATTTTATTGTTCAAACATGAGAGCTTAGTACGTGAAACATGAGAGCTTA
GTACGTTAGCCATGAGAGCTTAGTACGTTAGCCATGAGGGTTTAGTTCGTTAAACATGAGAGCTTAGTAC
GTTAAACATGAGAGCTTAGTACGTGAAACATGAGAGCTTAGTACGTACTATCAACAGGTTGAACTGCTGA
TCTTCAGATCCTCTACGCCGGACGCATCGTGGCCGGATCAATTCCGTTTTCCGCTGCATAACCCTGCTTC
GGGGTCATTATAGCGATTTTTTCGGTATATCCATCCTTTTTCGCACGATATACAGGATTTTGCCAAAGGG
TTCGTGTAGACTTTCCTTGGTGTATCCAACGGCGTCAGCCGGGCAGGATAGGTGAAGTAGGCCCACCCGC
GAGCGGGTGTTCCTTCTTCACTGTCCCTTATTCGCACCTGGCGGTGCTCAACGGGAATCCTGCTCTGCGA
GGCTGGCCGGCTACCGCCGGCGTAACAGATGAGGGCAAGCGGATGGCTGATGAAACCAAGCCAACCAGGA
AGGGCAGCCCACCTATCACGGAATTGATCC
